Addgene plasmid #224508: pME-TAEL (JDW 1324)
Purpose: Gateway compatible middle entry clone containing TAEL2.0 transcription factor for making binary TAEL system vectors (generating a tissue specific driver)
Depositing lab: Joshua Wythe. Depositing organization: University of Virginia. Publication: Multisite Assembly of Gateway Induced Clones (MAGIC): a flexible cloning toolbox with diverse applications in vertebrate model systems. Gillespie W, Zhang Y, Ruiz OE, Cerda J, Ortiz-Guzman J, Turner WD, Largoza G, Sherman M, Mosser LE, Fujimoto E, Chien CB, Kwan KM, Arenkiel BR, Devine WP, Wythe JD. bioRxiv [Preprint]. 2024 Jul 13:2024.07.13.603267. doi: 10.1101/2024.07.13.603267. PubMed 39026881.
Backbone
  Vector backbone: pDONR221
  Vector type: Gateway cloning
Growth in bacteria
  Bacterial resistance: Kanamycin, 50 μg/mL
  Growth temperature: 37°C
  Growth strain: DH5alpha
  Copy number: High Copy
Gene/Insert
  Gene/Insert name: TAEL
  Species: Synthetic
  Cloning method: Gateway Cloning
Terms and licenses: Academic/Nonprofit Terms; Industry Terms: Not Available to Industry
Depositor comments: Please visit https://doi.org/10.1101/2024.07.13.603267 for bioRxiv preprint.
How to cite: pME-TAEL (JDW 1324) was a gift from Joshua Wythe (Addgene plasmid # 224508 ; http://n2t.net/addgene:224508 ; RRID:Addgene_224508)
