[The description below was written by a language model from this plasmid's Addgene catalogue record and pLannotate feature annotations shown in this document.]
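Description:
pME-TAEL (JDW 1324) is a Gateway middle entry clone built on the pDONR221 backbone, about 4 kb in size. It is propagated in E. coli as a high-copy plasmid from a ColE1/pUC-type origin and is selected with kanamycin through the KanR aminoglycoside phosphotransferase gene. As in other pDONR-derived entry clones, rrnB T1 and T2 terminators sit upstream of the cloning region to insulate it from read-through transcription. A T7 promoter lies just outside the attL2 site. Small annotated fragments of lacI, lacZα and a pBluescript polylinker appear to be backbone or cloning remnants rather than functional parts.

The payload lies between attL1 and attL2 and encodes the synthetic TAEL2.0 transcription factor. The feature table identifies its main component as a large portion of the light-responsive LOV-helix-turn-helix protein from Erythrobacter litoralis, in which illumination causes a conformational change that frees the DNA-binding domain. A short match to a VP16-type minimal activation motif (annotated as a VP64 fragment) lies just upstream of it, consistent with a fused transactivation module. Downstream of the coding sequence, and still within the att sites, are an SV40 poly(A) signal (annotated on the reverse strand), a human α2-globin RNA polymerase II pause site and a fragment of the NOS terminator. These presumably serve to terminate transcription.

No promoter is annotated within the cassette, as expected for a middle entry element. In a multisite LR reaction, the clone is combined with a 5' entry promoter, a 3' entry element and a destination vector. This produces tissue-specific driver constructs for the binary, light-inducible TAEL expression system, as part of a modular cloning toolbox for vertebrate model systems.
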