Features (pLannotate 1.2.2; 15 found; start..end, strand, type, name):
    121..213     +  CDS            lacI (fragment): lac repressor; lacI; The lac repressor binds to the lac operator to inhibit transcription in E. coli. This inhibition can be relieved by adding lactose or isopropyl-β-D-thiogalactopyranoside (IPTG).
    268..295     -  terminator     rrnB T2 terminator: transcription terminator T2 from the E. coli rrnB gene
    427..470     +  terminator     rrnB T1 terminator: Escherichia coli rrnB; transcription terminator T1 from the E. coli rrnB gene
    517..553     -  CDS            lacZα (fragment): LacZα fragment of β-galactosidase; lacZ fragment
    569..668     +  protein_bind   attL1: mutant version of attL; recombination site for the Gateway® LR reaction LR Clonase™
    719..742     +  CDS            VP64 (fragment): tetrameric repeat of the minimal activation domain of herpes simplex virus VP16 (Beerli et al., 1998)
    797..1423    +  CDS            LVHTH_ERYLH (fragment): Experimental evidence at protein level: Swiss-Prot protein existence level 1. Has reversible, light-dependent DNA-binding activity. Upon illumination an internal FMN-protein adduct is formed which changes the protein conformation so that the previously sequestered DNA-binding domain is free to bind DNA. Binds to sequences within in its own promoter when illuminated but not when it has been incubated in the dark. From Erythrobacter litoralis (strain HTCC2594).
   1516..1637    -  polyA_signal   SV40 poly(A) signal: SV40 polyadenylation signal
   1711..1802    +  misc_feature   pause site: RNA polymerase II transcriptional pause signal from the human α2 globin gene
   1816..2038    +  terminator     NOS terminator (fragment): nopaline synthase terminator and poly(A) signal
   2081..2099    +  misc_feature   MCS (fragment): pBluescript multiple cloning site
   2099..2198    -  protein_bind   attL2: mutant version of attL; recombination site for the Gateway® LR reaction LR Clonase™
   2216..2234    -  promoter       T7 promoter: promoter for bacteriophage T7 RNA polymerase
   2368..3177    +  CDS            KanR: aminoglycoside phosphotransferase; aph(3')-Ia; confers resistance to kanamycin in bacteria or G418 (Geneticin®) in eukaryotes
   3324..3912    +  rep_origin     ori: high-copy-number ColE1/pMB1/pBR322/pUC origin of replication
>Addgene plasmid #224508 | pME-TAEL (JDW 1324) | addgene full sequence | sequence record 446945 | Addgene NGS Result
CTTTCCTGCGTTATCCCCTGATTCTGTGGATAACCGTATTACCGCCTTTGAGTGAGCTGATACCGCTCGC
CGCAGCCGAACGACCGAGCGCAGCGAGTCAGTGAGCGAGGAAGCGGAAGAGCGCCCAATACGCAAACCGC
CTCTCCCCGCGCGTTGGCCGATTCATTAATGCAGCTGGCACGACAGGTTTCCCGACTGGAAAGCGGGCAG
TGAGCGCAACGCAATTAATACGCGTACCGCTAGCCAGGAAGAGTTTGTAGAAACGCAAAAAGGCCATCCG
TCAGGATGGCCTTCTGCTTAGTTTGATGCCTGGCAGTTTATGGCGGGCGTCCTGCCCGCCACCCTCCGGG
CCGTTGCTTCACAACGTTCAAATCCGCTCCCGGCGGATTTGTCCTACTCAGGAGAGCGTTCACCGACAAA
CAACAGATAAAACGAAAGGCCCAGTCTTCCGACTGAGCCTTTCGTTTTATTTGATGCCTGGCAGTTCCCT
ACTCTCGCGTTAACGCTAGCATGGATGTTTTCCCAGTCACGACGTTGTAAAACGACGGCCAGTCTTAAGC
TCGGGCCCCAAATAATGATTTTATTTTGACTGATAGTGACCTGTTCGTTGCAACAAATTGATGAGCAATG
CTTTTTTATAATGCCAACTTTGTACAAAAAAGCAGGCTGGATCCACTAGTTTAATTAAGCCGCCACCATG
TTGCCTGCAGATGCACTTGATGACTTTGACCTGGACATGCTCCCAGCTGATGCTCTGGATGACTATGACC
TCGACATCCTGCCTGGGAATGAGTTTGGAGCGGACGACACTCGTGTTGAAGTGCAGCCACCTGCCCAGTG
GGTGCTCGATCTCATAGAAGCAAGTCCGATTGCATCTGTGGTGTCCGACCCTCGCTTAGCAGACAATCCA
CTTATTGCCATCAACCAGGCCTTCACAGATTTAACCGGCTACAGTGAGGAAGAGTGTGTGGGTAGGAACT
GCCGCTTTCTGGCCGGGAGCGGAACAGAGCCCTGGCTGACTGACAAGATCAGGCAAGGAGTCAGAGAGCA
TAAACCAGTATTGGTTGAGATCCTCAACTACAAGAAAGATGGAACGCCATTCAGAAATGCTGTTCTAGTA
GCTCCCATCTATGATGATGATGATGAGCTGCTGTACTTCCTGGGCTCTCAGGTGGAGGTGGACGATGACC
AGCCCAACATGGGCATGGCCAGACGAGAACGAGCCGCAGAGATGCTGAAGACACTATCGCCGCGGCAGCT
GGAGGTCACCACCCTTGTGGCTAGCGGGTTGCGCAACAAAGAAGTTGCAGCGCGGTTGGGTCTTTCAGAA
AAGACTGTCAAGATGCACAGAGGTCTCGTCATGGAGAAATTGAATCTGAAAACATCTGCTGATCTGGTCA
GGATAGCTGTGGAAGCCGGCATTGAGTTCTCCGCGTCAAAGAGACCTGCTGCCACTAAAAAAGCTGGACA
AGCCAAGAAGAAAAAATGATAACCATGGAATTCTAGCAGACATGATAAGATACATTGATGAGTTTGGACA
AACCACAACTAGAATGCAGTGAAAAAAATGCTTTATTTGTGAAATTTGTGATGCTATTGCTTTATTTGTA
ACCATTATAAGCTGCAATAAACAAGTTAACAACAACAATTGCATTCATTTTATGTTTCAGGTTCAGGGGG
AGGTGTGGGAGGTTTTTTATCGATAGTACTAACATACGCTCTCCATCAAAACAAAACGAAACAAAACAAA
CTAGCAAAATAGGCTGTCCCCAGTGCAAGTGCAGGTGCCAGAACATTTCTCTCCTCGAGAGATCTTTAAG
ATTGAATCCTGTTGCCGGTCTTGCGATGATTATCATATAATTTCTGTTGAATTACGTTAAGCATGTAATA
ATTAACATGTAATGCATGACGTTATTTATGAGATGGGTTTTTATGATTAGAGTCCCGCAATTATACATTT
AATACGCGATAGAAAACAAAATATAGCGCGCAAACTAGGATAAATTATCGCGCGCGGTGTCATCTATGTT
ACTAGATCGGGAATTGATCCCCCCTCGACAGCGGTACCACGCGTACGCGTGAATTCGATATCAAGCTTAC
CCAGCTTTCTTGTACAAAGTTGGCATTATAAGAAAGCATTGCTTATCAATTTGTTGCAACGAACAGGTCA
CTATCAGTCAAAATAAAATCATTATTTGCCATCCAGCTGATATCCCCTATAGTGAGTCGTATTACATGGT
CATAGCTGTTTCCTGGCAGCTCTGGCCCGTGTCTCAAAATCTCTGATGTTACATTGCACAAGATAAAAAT
ATATCATCATGAACAATAAAACTGTCTGCTTACATAAACAGTAATACAAGGGGTGTTATGAGCCATATTC
AACGGGAAACGTCGAGGCCGCGATTAAATTCCAACATGGATGCTGATTTATATGGGTATAAATGGGCTCG
CGATAATGTCGGGCAATCAGGTGCGACAATCTATCGCTTGTATGGGAAGCCCGATGCGCCAGAGTTGTTT
CTGAAACATGGCAAAGGTAGCGTTGCCAATGATGTTACAGATGAGATGGTCAGACTAAACTGGCTGACGG
AATTTATGCCTCTTCCGACCATCAAGCATTTTATCCGTACTCCTGATGATGCATGGTTACTCACCACTGC
GATCCCCGGAAAAACAGCATTCCAGGTATTAGAAGAATATCCTGATTCAGGTGAAAATATTGTTGATGCG
CTGGCAGTGTTCCTGCGCCGGTTGCATTCGATTCCTGTTTGTAATTGTCCTTTTAACAGCGATCGCGTAT
TTCGTCTCGCTCAGGCGCAATCACGAATGAATAACGGTTTGGTTGATGCGAGTGATTTTGATGACGAGCG
TAATGGCTGGCCTGTTGAACAAGTCTGGAAAGAAATGCATAAACTTTTGCCATTCTCACCGGATTCAGTC
GTCACTCATGGTGATTTCTCACTTGATAACCTTATTTTTGACGAGGGGAAATTAATAGGTTGTATTGATG
TTGGACGAGTCGGAATCGCAGACCGATACCAGGATCTTGCCATCCTATGGAACTGCCTCGGTGAGTTTTC
TCCTTCATTACAGAAACGGCTTTTTCAAAAATATGGTATTGATAATCCTGATATGAATAAATTGCAGTTT
CATTTGATGCTCGATGAGTTTTTCTAATCAGAATTGGTTAATTGGTTGTAACACTGGCAGAGCATTACGC
TGACTTGACGGGACGGCGCAAGCTCATGACCAAAATCCCTTAACGTGAGTTACGCGTCGTTCCACTGAGC
GTCAGACCCCGTAGAAAAGATCAAAGGATCTTCTTGAGATCCTTTTTTTCTGCGCGTAATCTGCTGCTTG
CAAACAAAAAAACCACCGCTACCAGCGGTGGTTTGTTTGCCGGATCAAGAGCTACCAACTCTTTTTCCGA
AGGTAACTGGCTTCAGCAGAGCGCAGATACCAAATACTGTTCTTCTAGTGTAGCCGTAGTTAGGCCACCA
CTTCAAGAACTCTGTAGCACCGCCTACATACCTCGCTCTGCTAATCCTGTTACCAGTGGCTGCTGCCAGT
GGCGATAAGTCGTGTCTTACCGGGTTGGACTCAAGACGATAGTTACCGGATAAGGCGCAGCGGTCGGGCT
GAACGGGGGGTTCGTGCACACAGCCCAGCTTGGAGCGAACGACCTACACCGAACTGAGATACCTACAGCG
TGAGCTATGAGAAAGCGCCACGCTTCCCGAAGGGAGAAAGGCGGACAGGTATCCGGTAAGCGGCAGGGTC
GGAACAGGAGAGCGCACGAGGGAGCTTCCAGGGGGAAACGCCTGGTATCTTTATAGTCCTGTCGGGTTTC
GCCACCTCTGACTTGAGCGTCGATTTTTGTGATGCTCGTCAGGGGGGCGGAGCCTATGGAAAAACGCCAG
CAACGCGGCCTTTTTACGGTTCCTGGCCTTTTGCTGGCCTTTTGCTCACATGTT
